>Addgene plasmid #208838 | pLenti_CMV:Flag-CeNLuc | addgene full sequence | sequence record 424329 | Addgene NGS Result
TTACGCTATGTGGATACGCTGCTTTAATGCCTTTGTATCATGCTATTGCTTCCCGTATGGCTTTCATTTT
CTCCTCCTTGTATAAATCCTGGTTGCTGTCTCTTTATGAGGAGTTGTGGCCCGTTGTCAGGCAACGTGGC
GTGGTGTGCACTGTGTTTGCTGACGCAACCCCCACTGGTTGGGGCATTGCCACCACCTGTCAGCTCCTTT
CCGGGACTTTCGCTTTCCCCCTCCCTATTGCCACGGCGGAACTCATCGCCGCCTGCCTTGCCCGCTGCTG
GACAGGGGCTCGGCTGTTGGGCACTGACAATTCCGTGGTGTTGTCGGGGAAGCTGACGTCCTTTCCATGG
CTGCTCGCCTGTGTTGCCACCTGGATTCTGCGCGGGACGTCCTTCTGCTACGTCCCTTCGGCCCTCAATC
CAGCGGACCTTCCTTCCCGCGGCCTGCTGCCGGCTCTGCGGCCTCTTCCGCGTCTTCGCCTTCGCCCTCA
GACGAGTCGGATCTCCCTTTGGGCCGCCTCCCCGCCTGGAATTCGAGCTCGGTACCTTTAAGACCAATGA
CTTACAAGGCAGCTGTAGATCTTAGCCACTTTTTAAAAGAAAAGGGGGGACTGGAAGGGCTAATTCACTC
CCAACGAAGACAAGATCTGCTTTTTGCTTGTACTGGGTCTCTCTGGTTAGACCAGATCTGAGCCTGGGAG
CTCTCTGGCTAACTAGGGAACCCACTGCTTAAGCCTCAATAAAGCTTGCCTTGAGTGCTTCAAGTAGTGT
GTGCCCGTCTGTTGTGTGACTCTGGTAACTAGAGATCCCTCAGACCCTTTTAGTCAGTGTGGAAAATCTC
TAGCAGTAGTAGTTCATGTCATCTTATTATTCAGTATTTATAACTTGCAAAGAAATGAATATCAGAGAGT
GAGAGGAACTTGTTTATTGCAGCTTATAATGGTTACAAATAAAGCAATAGCATCACAAATTTCACAAATA
AAGCATTTTTTTCACTGCATTCTAGTTGTGGTTTGTCCAAACTCATCAATGTATCTTATCATGTCTGGCT
CTAGCTATCCCGCCCCTAACTCCGCCCATCCCGCCCCTAACTCCGCCCAGTTCCGCCCATTCTCCGCCCC
ATGGCTGACTAATTTTTTTTATTTATGCAGAGGCCGAGGCCGCCTCGGCCTCTGAGCTATTCCAGAAGTA
GTGAGGAGGCTTTTTTGGAGGCCTAGGGACGTACCCAATTCGCCCTATAGTGAGTCGTATTACGCGCGCT
CACTGGCCGTCGTTTTACAACGTCGTGACTGGGAAAACCCTGGCGTTACCCAACTTAATCGCCTTGCAGC
ACATCCCCCTTTCGCCAGCTGGCGTAATAGCGAAGAGGCCCGCACCGATCGCCCTTCCCAACAGTTGCGC
AGCCTGAATGGCGAATGGG
[124 nt withheld, positions 1420-1543]
C
[91 nt withheld, positions 1545-1635]
A
[49 nt withheld, positions 1637-1685]
CCTTTGACGTTGGAGTCCACGTTCTTT
[37 nt withheld, positions 1713-1749]
ACCCTATCTCGGTCTATTCTTTTGATTTATAAGGGATTTTGCCGATTTCGGCCTATTGGTTAAAAAATGA
GCTGATTTAACAAAAATTTAACGCGAATTTTAACAAAATATTAACGCTTACAATTTAGGTGGCACTTTTC
GGGGAAATGTGCGCGGAACCCCTATTTGTTTATTTTTCTAAATACATTCAAATATGTATCCGCTCATGAG
ACAATAACCCTGATAAATGCTTCAATAATATTGAAAAAGGAAGAGTATGAGTATTCAACATTTCCGTGTC
GCCCTTATTCCCTTTTTTGCGGCATTTTGCCTTCCTGTTTTTGCTCACCCAGAAACGCTGGTGAAAGTAA
AAGATGCTGAAGATCAGTTGGGTGCACGAGTGGGTTACATCGAACTGGATCTCAACAGCGGTAAGATCCT
TGAGAGTTTTCGCCCCGAAGAACGTTTTCCAATGATGAGCACTTTTAAAGTTCTGCTATGTGGCGCGGTA
TTATCCCGTATTGACGCCGGGCAAGAGCAACTCGGTCGCCGCATACACTATTCTCAGAATGACTTGGTTG
AGTACTCACCAGTCACAGAAAAGCATCTTACGGATGGCATGACAGTAAGAGAATTATGCAGTGCTGCCAT
AACCATGAGTGATAACACTGCGGCCAACTTACTTCTGACAACGATCGGAGGACCGAAGGAGCTAACCGCT
TTTTTGCACAACATGGGGGATCATGTAACTCGCCTTGATCGTTGGGAACCGGAGCTGAATGAAGCCATAC
CAAACGACGAGCGTGACACCACGATGCCTGTAGCAATGGCAACAACGTTGCGCAAACTATTAACTGGCGA
ACTACTTACTCTAGCTTCCCGGCAACAATTAATAGACTGGATGGAGGCGGATAAAGTTGCAGGACCACTT
CTGCGCTCGGCCCTTCCGGCTGGCTGGTTTATTGCTGATAAATCTGGAGCCGGTGAGCGTGGGTCTCGCG
GTATCATTGCAGCACTGGGGCCAGATGGTAAGCCCTCCCGTATCGTAGTTATCTACACGACGGGGAGTCA
GGCAACTATGGATGAACGAAATAGACAGATCGCTGAGATAGGTGCCTCACTGATTAAGCATTGGTAACTG
TCAGACCAAGTTTACTCATATATACTTTAGATTGATTTAAAACTTCATTTTTAATTTAAAAGGATCTAGG
TGAAGATCCTTTTTGATAATCTCATGACCAAAATCCCTTAACGTGAGTTTTCGTTCCACTGAGCGTCAGA
CCCCGTAGAAAAGATCAAAGGATCTTCTTGAGATCCTTTTTTTCTGCGCGTAATCTGCTGCTTGCAAACA
AAAAAACCACCGCTACCAGCGGTGGTTTGTTTGCCGGATCAAGAGCTACCAACTCTTTTTCCGAAGGTAA
CTGGCTTCAGCAGAGCGCAGATACCAAATACTGTTCTTCTAGTGTAGCCGTAGTTAGGCCACCACTTCAA
GAACTCTGTAGCACCGCCTACATACCTCGCTCTGCTAATCCTGTTACCAGTGGCTGCTGCCAGTGGCGAT
AAGTCGTGTCTTACCGGGTTGGACTCAAGACGATAGTTACCGGATAAGGCGCAGCGGTCGGGCTGAACGG
GGGGTTCGTGCACACAGCCCAGCTTGGAGCGAACGACCTACACCGAACTGAGATACCTACAGCGTGAGCT
ATGAGAAAGCGCCACGCTTCCCGAAGGGAGAAAGGCGGACAGGTATCCGGTAAGCGGCAGGGTCGGAACA
GGAGAGCGCACGAGGGAGCTTCCAGGGGGAAACGCCTGGTATCTTTATAGTCCTGTCGGGTTTCGCCACC
TCTGACTTGAGCGTCGATTTTTGTGATGCTCGTCAGGGGGGCGGAGCCTATGGAAAAACGCCAGCAACGC
GGCCTTTTTACGGTTCCTGGCCTTTTGCTGGCCTTTTGCTCACATGTTCTTTCCTGCGTTATCCCCTGAT
TCTGTGGATAACCGTATTACCGCCTTTGAGTGAGCTGATACCGCTCGCCGCAGCCGAACGACCGAGCGCA
GCGAGTCAGTGAGCGAGGAAGCGGAAGAGCGCCCAATACGCAAACCGCCTCTCCCCGCGCGTTGGCCGAT
TCATTAATGCAGCTGGCACGACAGGTTTCCCGACTGGAAAGCGGGCAGTGAGCGCAACGCAATTAATGTG
AGTTAGCTCACTCATTAGGCACCCCAGGCTTTACACTTTATGCTTCCGGCTCGTATGTTGTGTGGAATTG
TGAGCGGATAACAATTTCACACAGGAAACAGCTATGACCATGATTACGCCAAGCGCGCAATTAACCCTCA
CTAAAGGGAACAAAAGCTGGAGCTGCAAGCTTAATGTAGTCTTATGCAATACTCTTGTAGTCTTGCAACA
TGGTAACGATGAGTTAGCAACATGCCTTACAAGGAGAGAAAAAGCACCGTGCATGCCGATTGGTGGAAGT
AAGGTGGTACGATCGTGCCTTATTAGGAAGGCAACAGACGGGTCTGACATGGATTGGACGAACCACTGAA
TTGCCGCATTGCAGAGATATTGTATTTAAGTGCCTAGCTCGATACATAAACGGGTCTCTCTGGTTAGACC
AGATCTGAGCCTGGGAGCTCTCTGGCTAACTAGGGAACCCACTGCTTAAGCCTCAATAAAGCTTGCCTTG
AGTGCTTCAAGTAGTGTGTGCCCGTCTGTTGTGTGACTCTGGTAACTAGAGATCCCTCAGACCCTTTTAG
TCAGTGTGGAAAATCTCTAGCAGTGGCGCCCGAACAGGGACTTGAAAGCGAAAGGGAAACCAGAGGAGCT
CTCTCGACGCAGGACTCGGCTTGCTGAAGCGCGCACGGCAAGAGGCGAGGGGCGGCGACTGGTGAGTACG
CCAAAAATTTTGACTAGCGGAGGCTAGAAGGAGAGAGATGGGTGCGAGAGCGTCAGTATTAAGCGGGGGA
GAATTAGATCGCGATGGGAAAAAATTCGGTTAAGGCCAGGGGGAAAGAAAAAATATAAATTAAAACATAT
AGTATGGGCAAGCAGGGAGCTAGAACGATTCGCAGTTAATCCTGGCCTGTTAGAAACATCAGAAGGCTGT
AGACAAATACTGGGACAGCTACAACCATCCCTTCAGACAGGATCAGAAGAACTTAGATCATTATATAATA
CAGTAGCAACCCTCTATTGTGTGCATCAAAGGATAGAGATAAAAGACACCAAGGAAGCTTTAGACAAGAT
AGAGGAAGAGCAAAACAAAAGTAAGACCACCGCACAGCAAGCGGCCGCTGATCTTCAGACCTGGAGGAGG
AGATATGAGGGACAATTGGAGAAGTGAATTATATAAATATAAAGTAGTAAAAATTGAACCATTAGGAGTA
GCACCCACCAAGGCAAAGAGAAGAGTGGTGCAGAGAGAAAAAAGAGCAGTGGGAATAGGAGCTTTGTTCC
TTGGGTTCTTGGGAGCAGCAGGAAGCACTATGGGCGCAGCGTCAATGACGCTGACGGTACAGGCCAGACA
ATTATTGTCTGGTATAGTGCAGCAGCAGAACAATTTGCTGAGGGCTATTGAGGCGCAACAGCATCTGTTG
CAACTCACAGTCTGGGGCATCAAGCAGCTCCAGGCAAGAATCCTGGCTGTGGAAAGATACCTAAAGGATC
AACAGCTCCTGGGGATTTGGGGTTGCTCTGGAAAACTCATTTGCACCACTGCTGTGCCTTGGAATGCTAG
TTGGAGTAATAAATCTCTGGAACAGATTTGGAATCACACGACCTGGATGGAGTGGGACAGAGAAATTAAC
AATTACACAAGCTTAATACACTCCTTAATTGAAGAATCGCAAAACCAGCAAGAAAAGAATGAACAAGAAT
TATTGGAATTAGATAAATGGGCAAGTTTGTGGAATTGGTTTAACATAACAAATTGGCTGTGGTATATAAA
ATTATTCATAATGATAGTAGGAGGCTTGGTAGGTTTAAGAATAGTTTTTGCTGTACTTTCTATAGTGAAT
AGAGTTAGGCAGGGATATTCACCATTATCGTTTCAGACCCACCTCCCAACCCCGAGGGGACCCGACAGGC
CCGAAGGAATAGAAGAAGAAGGTGGAGAGAGAGACAGAGACAGATCCATTCGATTAGTGAACGGATCTCG
ACGGTATCGGTTAACTTTTAAAAGAAAAGGGGGGATTGGGGGGTACAGTGCAGGGGAAAGAATAGTAGAC
ATAATAGCAACAGACATACAAACTAAAGAATTACAAAAACAAATTACAAAATTCAAAATTTTATCGATAA
GCTTGGGAGTTCCGCGTTACATAACTTACGGTAAATGGCCCGCCTGGCTGACCGCCCAACGACCCCCGCC
CATTGACGTCAATAATGACGTATGTTCCCATAGTAACGCCAATAGGGACTTTCCATTGACGTCAATGGGT
GGAGTATTTACGGTAAACTGCCCACTTGGCAGTACATCAAGTGTATCATATGCCAAGTACGCCCCCTATT
GACGTCAATGACGGTAAATGGCCCGCCTGGCATTATGCCCAGTACATGACCTTATGGGACTTTCCTACTT
GGCAGTACATCTACGTATTAGTCATCGCTATTACCATGGTGATGCGGTTTTGGCAGTACATCAATGGGCG
TGGATAGCGGTTTGACTCACGGGGATTTCCAAGTCTCCACCCCATTGACGTCAATGGGAGTTTGTTTTGG
CACCAAAATCAACGGGACTTTCCAAAATGTCGTAACAACTCCGCCCCATTGACGCAAATGGGCGGTAGGC
GTGTACGGTGGGAGGTCTATATAAGCAGAGCTCGTTTAGTGAACCGTCAGATCGCCTGGAGACGCCATCC
ACGCTGTTTTGACCTCCATAGAAGACACCGACTCTAGAATGGACTACAAGGACGACGATGACAAGGTGAG
CAAGGGCGAGGAGCTGTTCACCGGGGTGGTGCCCATCCTGGTCGAGCTGGACGGCGACGTAAACGGCCAC
AAGTTCAGCGTGTCCGGCGAGGGCGAGGGCGATGCCACCTACGGCAAGCTGACCCTGAAGTTCATCTGCA
CCACCGGCAAGCTGCCCGTGCCCTGGCCCACCCTCGTGACCACCCTGAGCTGGGGCGTGCAGTGCTTCGC
CCGCTACCCCGACCACATGAAGCAGCACGACTTCTTCAAGTCCGCCATGCCCGAAGGCTACGTCCAGGAG
CGCACCATCTTCTTCAAGGACGACGGCAACTACAAGACCCGCGCCGAGGTGAAGTTCGAGGGCGACACCC
TGGTGAACCGCATCGAGCTGAAGGGCATCGACTTCAAGGAGGACGGCAACATCCTGGGGCACAAGCTGGA
GTACAACGCCATCCACGGCAACGTCTATATCACCGCCGACAAGCAGAAGAACGGCATCAAGGCCAACTTC
GGCCTCAACTGCAACATCGAGGACGGCAGCGTGCAGCTCGCCGACCACTACCAGCAGAACACCCCCATCG
GCGACGGCCCCGTGCTGCTGCCCGACAACCACTACCTGAGCACCCAGTCCAAGCTGAGCAAAGACCCCAA
CGAGAAGCGCGATCACATGGTCCTGCTGGAGTTCGTGACCGCCGCCGGGATCACTCTCGGCATGGACGAG
CTGTACAAGGATATCTCCGGAGGTATGGTCTTCACACTCGAAGATTTCGTTGGGGACTGGCGACAGACAG
CCGGCTACAACCTGGACCAAGTCCTTGAACAGGGAGGTGTGTCCAGTTTGTTTCAGAATCTCGGGGTGTC
CGTAACTCCGATCCAAAGGATTGTCCTGAGCGGTGAAAATGGGCTGAAGATCGACATCCATGTCATCATC
CCGTATGAAGGTCTGAGCGGCGACCAAATGGGCCAGATCGAAAAAATTTTTAAGGTGGTGTACCCTGTGG
ATGATCATCACTTTAAGGTGATCCTGCACTATGGCACACTGGTAATCGACGGGGTTACGCCGAACATGAT
CGACTATTTCGGACGGCCGTATGAAGGCATCGCCGTGTTCGACGGCAAAAAGATCACTGTAACAGGGACC
CTGTGGAACGGCAACAAAATTATCGACGAGCGCCTGATCAACCCCGACGGCTCCCTGCTGTTCCGAGTAA
CCATCAACGGAGTGACCGGCTGGCGGCTGTGCGAACGCATTCTGGCGTAAGGATCCGGACTAGTTAACGC
GTCGACCAGTGGTCGACCCTGTGGAATGTGTGTCAGTTAGGGTGTGGAAAGTCCCCAGGCTCCCCAGCAG
GCAGAAGTATGCAAAGCATGCATCTCAATTAGTCAGCAACCAGGTGTGGAAAGTCCCCAGGCTCCCCAGC
AGGCAGAAGTATGCAAAGCATGCATCTCAATTAGTCAGCAACCATAGTCCCGCCCCTAACTCCGCCCATC
CCGCCCCTAACTCCGCCCAGTTCCGCCCATTCTCCGCCCCATGGCTGACTAATTTTTTTTATTTATGCAG
AGGCCGAGGCCGCCTCGGCCTCTGAGCTATTCCAGAAGTAGTGAGGAGGCTTTTTTGGAGGCCTAGGCTT
TTGCAAAAAGCTTACCATGACCGAGTACAAGCCCACGGTGCGCCTCGCCACCCGCGACGACGTCCCCAGG
GCCGTACGCACCCTCGCCGCCGCGTTCGCCGACTACCCCGCCACGCGCCACACCGTCGATCCGGACCGCC
ACATCGAGCGGGTCACCGAGCTGCAAGAACTCTTCCTCACGCGCGTCGGGCTCGACATCGGCAAGGTGTG
GGTCGCGGACGACGGCGCCGCGGTGGCGGTCTGGACCACGCCGGAGAGCGTCGAAGCGGGGGCGGTGTTC
GCCGAGATCGGCCCGCGCATGGCCGAGTTGAGCGGTTCCCGGCTGGCCGCGCAGCAACAGATGGAAGGCC
TCCTGGCGCCGCACCGGCCCAAGGAGCCCGCGTGGTTCCTGGCCACCGTCGGCGTCTCGCCCGACCACCA
GGGCAAGGGTCTGGGCAGCGCCGTCGTGCTCCCCGGAGTGGAGGCGGCCGAGCGCGCCGGGGTGCCCGCC
TTCCTGGAGACCTCCGCGCCCCGCAACCTCCCCTTCTACGAGCGGCTCGGCTTCACCGTCACCGCCGACG
TCGAGGTGCCCGAAGGACCGCGCACCTGGTGCATGACCCGCAAGCCCGGTGCCTGACGCCCGCCCCACGA
CCCGCAGCGCCCGACCGAAAGGAGCGCACGACCCCATGCATCGCCAGTCGACAATCAACCTCTGGATTAC
AAAATTTGTGAAAGATTGACTGGTATTCTTAACTATGTTGCTCCTT
Features (pLannotate 1.2.2; 30 found; start..end, strand, type, name):
    542..610     +  CDS            nef (fragment): NEF_HV1Z2 - Experimental evidence at protein level: Swiss-Prot protein existence level 1. Extracellular Nef protein targets CD4(+) T-lymphocytes for apoptosis by interacting with CXCR4 surface receptors. From Human immunodeficiency virus type 1 group M subtype D (isolate Z2/CDC-Z34) (HIV-1).
    612..845     +  LTR            3' LTR (ΔU3): self-inactivating 3' long terminal repeat (LTR) from HIV-1
    917..1038    +  polyA_signal   SV40 poly(A) signal: SV40 polyadenylation signal
   1078..1213    +  rep_origin     SV40 ori: SV40 origin of replication
   1234..1252    -  promoter       T7 promoter: promoter for bacteriophage T7 RNA polymerase
   1260..1415    +  CDS            lacZα (fragment): LacZα fragment of β-galactosidase; lacZ fragment
   1420..1848    +  rep_origin     f1 ori (sequence partly withheld): f1 bacteriophage origin of replication; arrow indicates direction of (+) strand synthesis
   1901..2005    +  promoter       AmpR promoter: bla
   2006..2866    +  CDS            AmpR: β-lactamase; bla; confers resistance to ampicillin, carbenicillin, and related antibiotics
   3037..3625    +  rep_origin     ori: high-copy-number ColE1/pMB1/pBR322/pUC origin of replication
   3808..3900    +  CDS            lacI (fragment): lac repressor; lacI; The lac repressor binds to the lac operator to inhibit transcription in E. coli. This inhibition can be relieved by adding lactose or isopropyl-β-D-thiogalactopyranoside (IPTG).
   3913..3934    +  protein_bind   CAP binding site: CAP binding activates transcription in the presence of cAMP. E. coli catabolite activator protein
   3949..3979    +  promoter       lac promoter: promoter for the E. coli lac operon
   3987..4003    +  protein_bind   lac operator: The lac repressor binds to the lac operator to inhibit transcription in E. coli. This inhibition can be relieved by adding lactose or isopropyl-β-D-thiogalactopyranoside (IPTG). lac repressor encoded by lacI
   4048..4066    +  promoter       T3 promoter: promoter for bacteriophage T3 RNA polymerase
   4094..4320    +  promoter       RSV promoter: Rous sarcoma virus enhancer/promoter
   4321..4501    +  LTR            5' LTR (truncated): truncated 5' long terminal repeat (LTR) from HIV-1
   4548..4673    +  misc_feature   HIV-1 Ψ: packaging signal of human immunodeficiency virus type 1
   4657..5020    +  CDS            HIV-1 gag (fragment): gag protein from human immunodeficiency virus 1; gag
   5166..5399    +  misc_feature   RRE: The Rev response element (RRE) of HIV-1 allows for Rev-dependent mRNA export from the nucleus to the cytoplasm.
   5776..5876    +  CDS            Rev (fragment): human immunodeficiency virus 1 (HIV-1) Rev protein; rev; enhances nuclear export of unspliced and incompletely spliced viral mRNAs
   5895..6011    +  misc_feature   cPPT/CTS: central polypurine tract and central termination sequence of HIV-1
   6034..6337    +  enhancer       CMV enhancer: human cytomegalovirus immediate early enhancer
   6338..6541    +  promoter       CMV promoter: human cytomegalovirus (CMV) immediate early promoter
   6624..6644    +  CDS            FLAG (fragment): FLAG® epitope tag, followed by an enterokinase cleavage site
   6645..7358    +  CDS            mCerulean3: mCerulean3 is a basic (constitutively fluorescent) cyan fluorescent protein published in 2011, derived from Aequorea victoria. It is reported to be a somewhat slowly-maturing monomer with very low acid sensitivity.
   7374..7889    +  CDS            Nluc: NanoLuc® luciferase human codon-optimized
   7937..8266    +  promoter       SV40 promoter: SV40 enhancer and early promoter
   8276..8875    +  CDS            PuroR: puromycin N-acetyltransferase; pac from Streptomyces alboniger; confers resistance to puromycin
   8942..525     +  misc_feature   WPRE (across the origin): woodchuck hepatitis virus posttranscriptional regulatory element
