[The description below was written by a language model from this plasmid's Addgene catalogue record and pLannotate feature annotations shown in this document.]
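Description:
pLenti_CMV:Flag-CeNLuc is a lentiviral transfer plasmid of about 9 kb, built on a pLenti backbone, for expressing a blue-shifted BRET reporter in mammalian cells. In bacteria it is maintained through a high-copy ColE1/pUC-type origin and selected with ampicillin via the β-lactamase gene. The backbone also carries an f1 origin, an SV40 origin and residual lac/lacZα, T7 and T3 promoter elements left over from the parental cloning vector. The viral portion has a third-generation-style layout. An RSV promoter drives a truncated HIV-1 5' LTR, followed by the Ψ packaging signal with a gag fragment, the Rev response element for Rev-dependent nuclear export of the genomic RNA, and the cPPT/CTS. A WPRE sits ahead of a self-inactivating ΔU3 3' LTR, which is followed by an SV40 polyadenylation signal.

Between these viral elements, the CMV enhancer/promoter drives the synthetic CeNLuc "LumiFluor" insert. This is an N-terminal FLAG epitope fused to the cyan fluorescent protein mCerulean3, which is joined in turn to NanoLuc luciferase. In this fusion, energy from the NanoLuc luminescent reaction is transferred by bioluminescence resonance energy transfer to the adjacent mCerulean3, giving the emission the record describes as "Blue", while the FLAG tag allows immunodetection of the protein. The insert was cloned between XbaI and BamHI sites, both of which are retained. Downstream, an SV40 enhancer/early promoter drives puromycin N-acetyltransferase, so transduced or transfected cells can be selected with puromycin. The associated publication concerns engineered BRET reporters for multispectral in vivo bioluminescent imaging of tumor biology, which fits use of this plasmid to generate stably labelled reporter cell lines.
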