Addgene plasmid #208838: pLenti_CMV:Flag-CeNLuc
Purpose: Expresses FLAG epitope-tagged CeNLuc "Blue" BRET reporter in mammalian cells.
Depositing lab: Antonio Amelio. Depositing organization: H. Lee Moffitt Cancer Center and Research Institute. Publication: Optimized in vivo multispectral bioluminescent imaging of tumor biology using engineered BRET reporters. Labra B, Parag-Sharma K, Powers JJ, Srivastava S, Walker JR, Kirkland TA, Brennan CK, Prescher JA, Amelio AL. iScience. 2024 Aug 8;27(9):110655. doi: 10.1016/j.isci.2024.110655. eCollection 2024 Sep 20. PubMed 39252965.
Backbone
  Vector backbone: pLenti
  Vector type: Mammalian Expression, Lentiviral
  Selectable markers: Puromycin
Growth in bacteria
  Bacterial resistance: Ampicillin, 100 μg/mL
  Growth temperature: 37°C
  Growth strain: NEB Stable
  Copy number: High Copy
Gene/Insert
  Gene/Insert name: CeNLuc LumiFluor (alt name: mCerulean3--NanoLuc BRET fusion)
  Species: Synthetic
  Insert size (bp): 1245
  Promoter: CMV
  Tag / fusion protein: 1xFLAG (N terminal on insert)
  Cloning method: Restriction Enzyme; 5′ cloning site XbaI (not destroyed); 3′ cloning site BamHI (not destroyed)
  Sequencing primers: 5′ CMV
Terms and licenses: Academic/Nonprofit Terms; Industry Terms: Not Available to Industry
How to cite: pLenti_CMV:Flag-CeNLuc was a gift from Antonio Amelio (Addgene plasmid # 208838 ; http://n2t.net/addgene:208838 ; RRID:Addgene_208838)
